Addgene plasmid #23223: pBY2946
Depositing lab: Ralf Baumeister. Depositing organization: Albert-Ludwigs-Universitaet Freiburg. Publication: SnAvi--a new tandem tag for high-affinity protein-complex purification. Schaffer U, Schlosser A, Muller KM, Schafer A, Katava N, Baumeister R, Schulze E. Nucleic Acids Res. 2010 Apr;38(6):e91. doi: 10.1093/nar/gkp1178. Epub 2010 Jan 4. PubMed 20047968.
Backbone
  Vector backbone: EGFP-N1
  Backbone manufacturer: Clontech
  Backbone size w/o insert (bp): 9674
  Vector type: Worm Expression
  Selectable markers: Neomycin (select with G418)
Growth in bacteria
  Bacterial resistance: Kanamycin, 50 μg/mL
  Growth temperature: 37°C
  Growth strain: DH5alpha
  Copy number: High Copy
Gene/Insert
  Gene/Insert name: SnAvi
  Species: C. elegans (nematode); artifical
  Insert size (bp): 977
  Cloning method: Restriction Enzyme; 5′ cloning site AgeI (not destroyed); 3′ cloning site NotI (not destroyed)
  Sequencing primers: 5′ GAAAGAACATTGATGGGGAG
Terms and licenses: Academic/Nonprofit Terms; Industry Terms: Not Available to Industry
Depositor comments: this plasmid encodes the new described SnAvi tag and additionally the unc-119 rescue sequence from C. elegans (bp4-5705)
How to cite: pBY2946 was a gift from Ralf Baumeister (Addgene plasmid # 23223 ; http://n2t.net/addgene:23223 ; RRID:Addgene_23223)
