[The description below was written by a language model from this plasmid's Addgene catalogue record and pLannotate feature annotations shown in this document.]
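Description:
pBY2946 is a C. elegans expression and tagging vector built on the Clontech EGFP-N1 backbone. It carries the SnAvi tandem affinity tag, which the associated publication describes as a tag for high-affinity purification of protein complexes. The plasmid replicates in E. coli at high copy from a ColE1/pUC-type origin and also contains an f1 origin. Selection relies on the Tn5 NeoR/KanR gene, which is preceded by both a bacterial (bla) promoter and the SV40 early promoter and is followed by the HSV TK polyadenylation signal. This arrangement gives kanamycin resistance in bacteria and G418 resistance in eukaryotic cells.

The roughly 1 kb SnAvi insert was cloned between AgeI and NotI sites, both of which are preserved. It lies downstream of a remnant of the multiple cloning site, so a gene of interest could presumably be fused in frame upstream of the tag. The feature table identifies an EGFP coding sequence within this region, followed by a short SV40 large T antigen–derived fragment and the SV40 poly(A) signal. No other components of the tag are annotated, and the record does not describe its full composition.

According to the depositor, about 5.7 kb of the plasmid is the C. elegans unc-119 rescue sequence. This matches the several reverse-strand unc-119 coding fragments in the annotation, which look like exons of a genomic fragment. Such a fragment is commonly used as a transformation marker that restores normal behaviour in unc-119 mutant worms. The CMV enhancer and promoter from the parental backbone remain, but the unc-119 fragment separates them from the tag cassette. The record does not state a worm promoter driving the tag.
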