Features (pLannotate 1.2.2; 17 found; start..end, strand, type, name):
   1238..1339    -  CDS            unc-119 (fragment): UN119_CAEEL - Experimental evidence at protein level: Swiss-Prot protein existence level 1. Myristoyl-binding protein that acts as a cargo adapter: specifically binds the myristoyl moiety of a subset of N-terminally myristoylated proteins and is required for their localization. Plays a key role in ciliary membrane localization of proteins. Required for the establishment or function of the nervous system. From Caenorhabditis elegans.
   1830..2210    -  CDS            unc-119 (fragment): UN119_CAEEL - Experimental evidence at protein level: Swiss-Prot protein existence level 1. Myristoyl-binding protein that acts as a cargo adapter: specifically binds the myristoyl moiety of a subset of N-terminally myristoylated proteins and is required for their localization. Plays a key role in ciliary membrane localization of proteins. Required for the establishment or function of the nervous system. From Caenorhabditis elegans.
   2215..2406    -  CDS            unc-119 (fragment): UN119_CAEEL - Experimental evidence at protein level: Swiss-Prot protein existence level 1. Myristoyl-binding protein that acts as a cargo adapter: specifically binds the myristoyl moiety of a subset of N-terminally myristoylated proteins and is required for their localization. Plays a key role in ciliary membrane localization of proteins. Required for the establishment or function of the nervous system. From Caenorhabditis elegans.
   3460..3519    -  CDS            unc-119 (fragment): UN119_CAEEL - Experimental evidence at protein level: Swiss-Prot protein existence level 1. Myristoyl-binding protein that acts as a cargo adapter: specifically binds the myristoyl moiety of a subset of N-terminally myristoylated proteins and is required for their localization. Plays a key role in ciliary membrane localization of proteins. Required for the establishment or function of the nervous system. From Caenorhabditis elegans.
   5708..5751    +  misc_feature   MCS (fragment): multiple cloning site
   5906..6622    +  CDS            EGFP: EGFP is a basic (constitutively fluorescent) green fluorescent protein published in 1996, derived from Aequorea victoria. It is reported to be a rapidly-maturing weak dimer with moderate acid sensitivity.
   6743..6826    +  CDS            large T antigen (fragment): large T antigen from SV40 (simian virus 40)
   6849..6970    +  polyA_signal   SV40 poly(A) signal: SV40 polyadenylation signal
   7004..7432    -  rep_origin     f1 ori (sequence partly withheld): f1 bacteriophage origin of replication; arrow indicates direction of (+) strand synthesis
   7459..7563    +  promoter       AmpR promoter: bla
   7565..7922    +  promoter       SV40 promoter: SV40 enhancer and early promoter
   7957..8751    +  CDS            NeoR/KanR: aminoglycoside phosphotransferase from Tn5; aph(3')-II (or nptII); confers resistance to neomycin, kanamycin, and G418 (Geneticin®)
   8772..8924    +  CDS            ble (fragment): BLE_KLEPN - Experimental evidence at protein level: Swiss-Prot protein existence level 1. Binding protein with a strong affinity to the bleomycin family of antibiotics. Binds to CL990; an antimitotic-antibiotic compound. From Klebsiella pneumoniae.
   8983..9030    +  polyA_signal   HSV TK poly(A) signal: herpes simplex virus thymidine kinase polyadenylation signal (Cole and Stacy, 1985)
   9359..9947    +  rep_origin     ori: high-copy-number ColE1/pMB1/pBR322/pUC origin of replication
  10122..10425   +  enhancer       CMV enhancer: human cytomegalovirus immediate early enhancer
  10426..10629   +  promoter       CMV promoter: human cytomegalovirus (CMV) immediate early promoter
>Addgene plasmid #23223 | pBY2946 | depositor full sequence | sequence record 10635 | Author sequence
GCTAGAGAATTTTAACAATACTTCAAATTTGTTAAGCCGAACATAACAAAAAATGAATAAAAAACGGAAA
GTGATTGACCCGTATTTGAAGAAGAAGACAAATGAGTGGGGGCGACAATGGGGGAAAAAGAGACGATGAA
AGTGAAGTGGAATTAAATGTCGGAAAATTTTGTGGAAAAAGAATAATGAAATATACATATAATATCAGTA
TCTTCAGCTTTTCCTCCTGCTTCACAATCTCGGCGGCAGATTTATGTAAATGATATCTCCATTCAAATGG
TATTCAAAGAAGAAGAAGAAGAAGGCAATTGCTGATAATGAGATAAAAGGAGGCTTCTCCTACTGATAAC
AATTGGTCGGGAATTCATGATTAGTGGAAGAAAAGGGTGGTGTTTTGGATGAAGAAGATGTTGGGAATGC
CAATGATCGGATTTTTGATGCAAGCAGTTATCTTTTGCAACATGATTAGTCATTTAAATCAGGGTTGGCG
ACAAACAATTTTTTTCCGGCAAATCGGCAAATCCGTTAGTTGCCGGAATTGGTAACTTCCGGCAAATCGA
CAAATGGTCGGAATTGGAATGTTCGGCAAATCGGCAAATCGGCAATTTGTCGGAATTGAAATTTCCGACA
AAGCGGCAAATCGGCAGTTTTTCGGAATTGACATTTTTGGCAAATCGGCAAATCGGTTAGATGCCGGAAC
TGAAAACTTCCGGCAAAGCGGCAAATCGCTGACTTTCCAATTTGATTTTGTTGAGAAGTTTTATCTAAAG
TTAAATTTCTAGCTAATCGGCAAGTCCGTTAATTGCCGGAATTGGAAATTTCCGGCAAATCGGCAAAGCG
GCACATTGTCGGAATTGAAATTTCTAGCTAATCGGCAAATCGGTTAGTTGCCGGAATTGGAAACTTCCGG
CAAAGCGACAAATCACAGATTTTCCAAATTTAATTTTTATGATAATTTTTTGTAAAAGGGCCGAATTATT
TTTGAATAATTCAAGTTTTTTTTAATTTTATGGTTTTTTCCAACATTCAAATAAAACATATCAATTGAGA
ACATTATATTTGAAAAATCATTTATTGGGATTTGTATTGAAAAGCTGAAAAATGAGAGTTTTCGGAATGC
ATTTTGTGAGAAATATAGTGAAAAATTAGGAAATTTTAAATTTAGCGGTAGGAAAATCACATGATTTCTA
TAAATTGCGAGAAAAATTATTAGTTTTATTCCATCGGCGGGAAATTATGCATCATACGAGTAGTCGGCCT
TATTGTGCATTACGAGCTTATTCTCCACAAAATAGAAGCTATCGGAGCGGGTCTCGTTTGGATTATTGAT
CATGTCGTCCACTGAAAATATACAGTTTTTTTTTTAATTTTACAACAAAAAAACATATTTTTTTTTTGCA
AATTTCATTTTACTTTCCAATTAGTCAGTTTTTTTCCGCGATAATTTTTAATTTCATGGGCTAGTTTTGG
CAAGAATTCTTCTCTTCGATGCACCATGAGCACTTAAAAAAAATTTGCGAACTTTTTTATCGGTTTAATG
TAGTTTTTAACAAAATTTCTCAAATGTTCAATACATTTCCAGAAATTTTGAATTTCCCGTCAAATAATTT
TCTCAGAAAATTTGAATTCTCGCGGCTAATTTTTTTCTCAGAAAATTTGAATTACCCGCCAAAAACTTCT
CAGAGAAAACTCGAATTTCCTCCAAGTTTTCACATTTTGAACTACTGTAGGGCAGCTTTTTGTCAATATT
TATTTTATTTTTAAAAACCTAGAAAATTCGCTCTATTGACAAAATGAGCTCAAATAATTTTTCCCGCTTC
AAACTCACTGAGTTGTTGTGAAAGTTGTGGAAATTCATAGATATGTTCACAGTTGTTTCTCGAATTTGGC
ATACAGAATCCAAATTCAAAATCAAAGCATTTCAATAAACGATCCTTGAAAAAGTGCCGTTCAATCATTC
GAAAATGTGTGATCGGCACATCGCCGACCTTGAACTCGACCGTCGCGCCGACCGTCTTTAATTTCAGAAA
ATTCGGCGCAAATCGATATCGGACATATCTTGCCGATTCGGCTTGCGCCTGCAGATTCTCTTCCGTCTCA
TTTTCCGGTTTTGCAATTTCGAAGAGCACGTGTTCCGTGTCGAGGTCACGGATTTGGAATTTGGTGAACT
CAATGTTATAGACGTTTGCCGATGGGGAGCATAGGAATCCTGAAAATTTGATATGTTTGTCCACGTGGAG
TACACGGCGCGTTTATCAATAGAGCAAATATTCACTTACCTTGAGTGATTCCTGGAAGAGCTAGCACATC
ATTTGGTGTAATTTGATTTTTCGCGAGAAGCTCCGCCTCGGTGGTTATAGCCTGTTCGGTTACCGGTGGG
GGTCGGGGCATCTGAAAAAAAAAAGAGTTTTCTGTATTCTGCCAAGGAAACAGCAAATTATGTTCGGCAA
AAATAGACAAAAAGTAATTGAGAAAATTGACCGGTGCTGGCATGCAATTTTTGTACATAGATGTGAATTT
AGCCTATTTCAATTTATTATTTTTGTGTGAATTTTTTTTTTAATATTCAAACAGTGCACGCTTTTTTGGG
AACCAGGTGTTGGCGGCAGTTGCCGTTCGGCAAATTGCAGGTTTGCCGATTTGACGAAACTTTGTATTTC
CGGCAATTTTCCGTTTTCCGGAAATTTTTAGAGAAATATTTTATAAGACGGAAACACTTAAAACTGTGCC
TTTTTGAAATTTTTTTTCGGCAAATCAACAATTTGCCAGAAACTTTAAATTCCGGCAATTTGCCAATTTG
CCGATTTGTCGGAAAAAATCATTTGCCGCCAACCCCACGTGGTGCCAGGCTGTCCCATCACGGTTTGATA
TACAAAAAATGCGGGAATTCTTTGTCCAAAAAGATGTGACGTCAGCACGTTCATAAAAGGGGTGTGCGGC
AAATCTCAAAATTTGCCCAGCTCGGCAAACGGCAAATTTGCCGAACACCCCTGGTTCATAACCATGTGAA
ATCAGTTGAGAACTCTGCGTCTCTTCTCCCGCATTTTTTGTAGATCAACGTAGATCAAACCGAAATGGAA
CACTCTGACACCACGTGCCACCCCTGATTGAACCACCGAAAGGCACATATACAAATGTTCAAAAATGAGT
GGCAAAAACTAGCGAAATTTGACTGCACAAAAAAATAATTTTTAAAATTTTCTTTTAAAATCTACTGTGT
TATTCGGTCATTTTAGCGCTATAAAAGTAGATTCTAATAGTAAGTGCAAAATTGCAAATTAAATTTATTT
GGAGCAACTCTAAGTCTCTCTAAAATCCGCGTTTTTTGAGAAAAGTTCAAACAATTTCAACGTAGAAGAA
AAGAAAGCAAGCATATCGATATATGAAATTGGATATCAGGAGTTAGTATACTGCGTGCATAAACACGCTC
TCTCTCTCATTTCTCTGCGTCTTCCTCACCTGAGACGGGAAGGTTGCCGAGCCGGGTGCGATCGATTGTT
GTTGTTGCTCTGCCTTCATATATGCTGTTGTAGCTGAAAATTTTGGGGATTATGGGAATTTTGGAGAGTG
CTCTGGAGATTAGAGGTGGTGTGGCTGCGGAAAAAATTCGGCCACCAGTATTTTCTAGGCCGTGGGGGAT
AGGGTTATTCTTTAAGCAAATTTCAGGTTTCCAAGTTTTTATTGTAAATTTTGAGAATTAAAATAAAAAT
TATAAAAGTTCTGGAAAATATTTCCGTATGAATTTCCTGGGAACTTCAAATTTTTTTGTACAAAGTGCAA
AAATATATTTAATTTAAATTGGTTTAAAAAATTCGGCCACCAGTTTTTTCTATGCCGCGAGGTATAGTGT
TAGTGTGTTTTTGACAACTTTCAATTTTTTGAGAAAATTTTACCAAAAATATTCCAAGTTTTCATCATAA
ATTTCCTGGGAACTTAATAATATTTTTTGAGCACAATTTGGTAGAAAATATTTTTTCAAATTTTCAAATT
TTGTAAAATTGGTGAAATATTTTGAATTCACTTTCAATTTTATTTATTCAAGGAATATTTTGAAAAAAAA
TGTGTTTTTAATTCACAAATAATTACTAAAAATAACTAAAAAATAACACTGTTTTATGGGATTTACAGTT
TTTGTTTAAAATCCTGAAATATTTTTTTTACTTAAACATTAATAATTTTTTTATGAGTAAAGAAATATGC
AATTCAAAAATATTTTTAAAATATTTGAACGCATCCAATTAATTGATTAAATTTATGATGTTTGCGTTTT
TTTTTGAGTTTTTGAAAAGATATGTTCCCAAAATTTTTGGAAATGTTTGTAAAAATTTTTAGATTTTTTA
CTCCGGAAACCCTTTTTATGGAAAACTTTCAAACCCCTCTAATGTACCAAAAGAGCAAAAAATCAATTTT
TGCACTGAATAACCTTTTAACTAACTAAAATGAAAAAGAAATTCCAACAAAAAATAAATGAGTTCCGTGT
GCTCTTGCTCGCAGAGCACATCCAAAAATTAATGGGGGTCGTCCGTAATGATTGACAGAGATGGAAAATG
GCGAAAAAGGGCTGAAGAAGATGAAAAAAGAAGACGTCTAGGAAAAGAGAAGCGAGAGAGTGTGGGGAAC
GCTGAGGGCGCAGAGAGAGGAACGGACAAAATGACAGATGATGAGCAAAGAGAAAGAGAGAGAGGGAGAG
AGAAAGAGAGGGAGAGAGGGATGAATTTGTGATGAAATAGACAGTGAGAGAAAATGAGAGGAAAAGATGG
TAATTCAATAGAATCTTAGAGCAATTTGAAGTTTGAGTCATTACTTTTAAAGTGGGCATCTTTAAAGGTA
GAATCATTTAGGATTTTATCTAAATAAATCTATAATAAACCAATATGACTGAATGTCATTTTGGTACACT
GCCAAAATTCAAAAAAAAATTGGAGAATTTGAGAAATTTTGAGCTTTGCTACCAGTTTGAACCTCTGGAA
CAGGGGTGGGCGGCAATTGCCTTCCGGCAAATTTCGCCAAATTGCCGGTTTGCCGATTTGTCGGAAATTT
TAATTTTCGGCAAAAATGCGGATTTGCTCTTTTACGGATATCAATTTGCCGGAAGTTTTTAGAGGGATTT
AGTATAATTCGGAAACACTTGAAACTGTGCCTTTTTGAAATTGTTTCCCCATTTTCTTTAGACATTTTCA
TAGAATTCGCTTACTTTTCAAAATAGATGTAGGAACATTCTTAGGATGCCTACAGTTTTGCCGATTAAAA
TTGAAATTCTGAAATTTCCAAAAAAAAAAATTTTAAAACCACAATTTGCCATTTTCGTGTCAAAAACTTT
CGGCAATTACCGTTTTTCCGGCAAATTCAGCAAATTGGCAATTTGCCGGTTCCCCAATTTGCCGGAAATT
TTCAGTTCTGGCAATTTGCCAATGGTTTTTGAAACATTTTACAGTAATATATAAGGATTTCATGGGTAAC
TATAGGACTATAGGACTATAGGAGTGGTTTAAAAAACTGAATTTTGAGAGACTTGACACATTTTCCAAAA
CATTTTTTTTAATGTTACGTTTGACTTAAAGCAATGATAAGATATGTTAAGATTTTGAAGAATTTAGATA
TGAGGTTATAGAATACTTTGCATTAGTGATGTATTTATTTGAAAGAACATTGATGGGGAGAATTTTTCAA
ACAGAAAAAAAACTATAAAATTCTACTTCTTTTACTGAAGCTTCGAATTCTGCAGTCGACGGTACCGCGG
GCCCGGGATCCACCGGTTACTACCATGGCTCCACGACCATCCAACAAACGTCTCCAGCAGTCCGGTATGC
CACGACCCTCCAACAAGCGTCTTCAACAGGAGAACCTTTACTTTCAAGGTCAATTGGAAAATCTCTATTT
CCAGGGACCACCAGCGCCACCACAGATGGTGAGCAAGGGCGAGGAGCTGTTCACCGGGGTGGTGCCCATC
CTGGTCGAGCTGGACGGCGACGTAAACGGCCACAAGTTCAGCGTGTCCGGCGAGGGCGAGGGCGATGCCA
CCTACGGCAAGCTGACCCTGAAGTTCATCTGCACCACCGGCAAGCTGCCCGTGCCCTGGCCCACCCTCGT
GACCACCCTGACCTACGGCGTGCAGTGCTTCAGCCGCTACCCCGACCACATGAAGCAGCACGACTTCTTC
AAGTCCGCCATGCCCGAAGGCTACGTCCAGGAGCGCACCATCTTCTTCAAGGACGACGGCAACTACAAGA
CCCGCGCCGAGGTGAAGTTCGAGGGCGACACCCTGGTGAACCGCATCGAGCTGAAGGGCATCGACTTCAA
GGAGGACGGCAACATCCTGGGGCACAAGCTGGAGTACAACTACAACAGCCACAACGTCTATATCATGGCC
GACAAGCAGAAGAACGGCATCAAGGTGAACTTCAAGATCCGCCACAACATCGAGGACGGCAGCGTGCAGC
TCGCCGACCACTACCAGCAGAACACCCCCATCGGCGACGGCCCCGTGCTGCTGCCCGACAACCACTACCT
GAGCACCCAGTCCGCCCTGAGCAAAGACCCCAACGAGAAGCGCGATCACATGGTCCTGCTGGAGTTCGTG
ACCGCCGCCGGGATCACTCTCGGCATGGACGAGCTGTACAAGGATTATGATATTCCAACTACTGCAAGCG
AGAATTTGGCAGCACAGGGTGAGGGTGGTGGCCTGAACGACATCTTCGAGGCCCAGAAGATCGAGTGGCA
CGAGTAAGCGGCCGCGACTCTAGATCATAATCAGCCATACCACATTTGTAGAGGTTTTACTTGCTTTAAA
AAACCTCCCACACCTCCCCCTGAACCTGAAACATAAAATGAATGCAATTGTTGTTGTTAACTTGTTTATT
GCAGCTTATAATGGTTACAAATAAAGCAATAGCATCACAAATTTCACAAATAAAGCATTTTTTTCACTGC
ATTCTAGTTGTGGTTTGTCCAAACTCATCAATGTATCTTAAGGCGTAAATTGTAAGCGTTAATATTTTGT
TAAAATTCGCGTTAAATTTTTGTTAAATCAGCTCATTTTTTAACCAATAGGCCGAAATCGGCAAAATCCC
TTATAAATCAAAAGAATAGACCGAGATAGGGT
[37 nt withheld, positions 7103-7139]
AAAGAACGTGGACTCCAACGTCAAAGG
[49 nt withheld, positions 7167-7215]
T
[91 nt withheld, positions 7217-7307]
G
[124 nt withheld, positions 7309-7432]
CAGGTGGCACTTTTCGGGGAAATGTGCGCGGAACCCCTATTTGTTTATTTTTCTAAATACATTCAAATAT
GTATCCGCTCATGAGACAATAACCCTGATAAATGCTTCAATAATATTGAAAAAGGAAGAGTCCTGAGGCG
GAAAGAACCAGCTGTGGAATGTGTGTCAGTTAGGGTGTGGAAAGTCCCCAGGCTCCCCAGCAGGCAGAAG
TATGCAAAGCATGCATCTCAATTAGTCAGCAACCAGGTGTGGAAAGTCCCCAGGCTCCCCAGCAGGCAGA
AGTATGCAAAGCATGCATCTCAATTAGTCAGCAACCATAGTCCCGCCCCTAACTCCGCCCATCCCGCCCC
TAACTCCGCCCAGTTCCGCCCATTCTCCGCCCCATGGCTGACTAATTTTTTTTATTTATGCAGAGGCCGA
GGCCGCCTCGGCCTCTGAGCTATTCCAGAAGTAGTGAGGAGGCTTTTTTGGAGGCCTAGGCTTTTGCAAA
GATCGATCAAGAGACAGGATGAGGATCGTTTCGCATGATTGAACAAGATGGATTGCACGCAGGTTCTCCG
GCCGCTTGGGTGGAGAGGCTATTCGGCTATGACTGGGCACAACAGACAATCGGCTGCTCTGATGCCGCCG
TGTTCCGGCTGTCAGCGCAGGGGCGCCCGGTTCTTTTTGTCAAGACCGACCTGTCCGGTGCCCTGAATGA
ACTGCAAGACGAGGCAGCGCGGCTATCGTGGCTGGCCACGACGGGCGTTCCTTGCGCAGCTGTGCTCGAC
GTTGTCACTGAAGCGGGAAGGGACTGGCTGCTATTGGGCGAAGTGCCGGGGCAGGATCTCCTGTCATCTC
ACCTTGCTCCTGCCGAGAAAGTATCCATCATGGCTGATGCAATGCGGCGGCTGCATACGCTTGATCCGGC
TACCTGCCCATTCGACCACCAAGCGAAACATCGCATCGAGCGAGCACGTACTCGGATGGAAGCCGGTCTT
GTCGATCAGGATGATCTGGACGAAGAGCATCAGGGGCTCGCGCCAGCCGAACTGTTCGCCAGGCTCAAGG
CGAGCATGCCCGACGGCGAGGATCTCGTCGTGACCCATGGCGATGCCTGCTTGCCGAATATCATGGTGGA
AAATGGCCGCTTTTCTGGATTCATCGACTGTGGCCGGCTGGGTGTGGCGGACCGCTATCAGGACATAGCG
TTGGCTACCCGTGATATTGCTGAAGAGCTTGGCGGCGAATGGGCTGACCGCTTCCTCGTGCTTTACGGTA
TCGCCGCTCCCGATTCGCAGCGCATCGCCTTCTATCGCCTTCTTGACGAGTTCTTCTGAGCGGGACTCTG
GGGTTCGAAATGACCGACCAAGCGACGCCCAACCTGCCATCACGAGATTTCGATTCCACCGCCGCCTTCT
ATGAAAGGTTGGGCTTCGGAATCGTTTTCCGGGACGCCGGCTGGATGATCCTCCAGCGCGGGGATCTCAT
GCTGGAGTTCTTCGCCCACCCTAGGGGGAGGCTAACTGAAACACGGAAGGAGACAATACCGGAAGGAACC
CGCGCTATGACGGCAATAAAAAGACAGAATAAAACGCACGGTGTTGGGTCGTTTGTTCATAAACGCGGGG
TTCGGTCCCAGGGCTGGCACTCTGTCGATACCCCACCGAGACCCCATTGGGGCCAATACGCCCGCGTTTC
TTCCTTTTCCCCACCCCACCCCCCAAGTTCGGGTGAAGGCCCAGGGCTCGCAGCCAACGTCGGGGCGGCA
GGCCCTGCCATAGCCTCAGGTTACTCATATATACTTTAGATTGATTTAAAACTTCATTTTTAATTTAAAA
GGATCTAGGTGAAGATCCTTTTTGATAATCTCATGACCAAAATCCCTTAACGTGAGTTTTCGTTCCACTG
AGCGTCAGACCCCGTAGAAAAGATCAAAGGATCTTCTTGAGATCCTTTTTTTCTGCGCGTAATCTGCTGC
TTGCAAACAAAAAAACCACCGCTACCAGCGGTGGTTTGTTTGCCGGATCAAGAGCTACCAACTCTTTTTC
CGAAGGTAACTGGCTTCAGCAGAGCGCAGATACCAAATACTGTCCTTCTAGTGTAGCCGTAGTTAGGCCA
CCACTTCAAGAACTCTGTAGCACCGCCTACATACCTCGCTCTGCTAATCCTGTTACCAGTGGCTGCTGCC
AGTGGCGATAAGTCGTGTCTTACCGGGTTGGACTCAAGACGATAGTTACCGGATAAGGCGCAGCGGTCGG
GCTGAACGGGGGGTTCGTGCACACAGCCCAGCTTGGAGCGAACGACCTACACCGAACTGAGATACCTACA
GCGTGAGCTATGAGAAAGCGCCACGCTTCCCGAAGGGAGAAAGGCGGACAGGTATCCGGTAAGCGGCAGG
GTCGGAACAGGAGAGCGCACGAGGGAGCTTCCAGGGGGAAACGCCTGGTATCTTTATAGTCCTGTCGGGT
TTCGCCACCTCTGACTTGAGCGTCGATTTTTGTGATGCTCGTCAGGGGGGCGGAGCCTATGGAAAAACGC
CAGCAACGCGGCCTTTTTACGGTTCCTGGCCTTTTGCTGGCCTTTTGCTCACATGTTCTTTCCTGCGTTA
TCCCCTGATTCTGTGGATAACCGTATTACCGCCATGCATTAGTTATTAATAGTAATCAATTACGGGGTCA
TTAGTTCATAGCCCATATATGGAGTTCCGCGTTACATAACTTACGGTAAATGGCCCGCCTGGCTGACCGC
CCAACGACCCCCGCCCATTGACGTCAATAATGACGTATGTTCCCATAGTAACGCCAATAGGGACTTTCCA
TTGACGTCAATGGGTGGAGTATTTACGGTAAACTGCCCACTTGGCAGTACATCAAGTGTATCATATGCCA
AGTACGCCCCCTATTGACGTCAATGACGGTAAATGGCCCGCCTGGCATTATGCCCAGTACATGACCTTAT
GGGACTTTCCTACTTGGCAGTACATCTACGTATTAGTCATCGCTATTACCATGGTGATGCGGTTTTGGCA
GTACATCAATGGGCGTGGATAGCGGTTTGACTCACGGGGATTTCCAAGTCTCCACCCCATTGACGTCAAT
GGGAGTTTGTTTTGGCACCAAAATCAACGGGACTTTCCAAAATGTCGTAACAACTCCGCCCCATTGACGC
AAATGGGCGGTAGGCGTGTACGGTGGGAGGTCTATATAAGCAGAGCTGGTTTAGTGAACCGTCAGATCC
