>Addgene plasmid #23223 | pBY2946 | addgene partial sequence | sequence record 29082 | 23223 with EGFP-N
GCTCCTCGCCCTTGCTCACCATCTGTGGTGGCGCTGGTGGTCCCTGGAAATAGAGATTTTCCAATTGACC
TTGAAAGTAAAGGTTCTCCTGTTGAAGACGCTTGTTGGAGGGTCGTGGCATACCGGACTGCTGGAGACGT
TTGTTGGATGGTCGTGGAGCCATGGTAGTAACCGGTGGATCCCGGGCCCGCGGTACCGTCGACTGCAGAA
TTCGAAGCTTCAGTAAAAGAAGTAGAATTTTATAGTTTTTTTTCTGTTTGAAAAATTCTCCCCATCAATG
TTCTTTCAAATAAATACATCACTAATGCAAAGTATTCTATAACCTCATATCTAAATTCTTCAAAATCTTA
ACATATCTTATCATTGCTTTAAGTCAAACGTAACATTAAAAAAAATGTTTTGGAAAATGTGTCAAGTCTC
TCAAAATTCAGTTTTTTAAACCACTCCTATAGTCCTATAGTCCTATAGTTACCCATGAAATCCTTATATA
TTACTGTAAAATGTTTCAAAAACCATTGGCAAATTGCCAGAACTGAAAATTTCCGGCAAATTGGGGAACC
GGCAAATTGCCAATTTGCTGAATTTGCCGGAAAAACGGTAATTGCCGAAAGTTTTTGACACGAAAATGGC
AAATTGT
