>Addgene plasmid #23223 | pBY2946 | addgene partial sequence | sequence record 29083 | 23223 with pBY2946-5 (GAAAGAACATTGATGGGGAG)
TACTTCTTTTACTGAAGCTTCGAATTCTGCAGTCGACGGTACCGCGGGCCCGGGATCCACCGGTTACTAC
CATGGCTCCACGACCATCCAACAAACGTCTCCAGCAGTCCGGTATGCCACGACCCTCCAACAAGCGTCTT
CAACAGGAGAACCTTTACTTTCAAGGTCAATTGGAAAATCTCTATTTCCAGGGACCACCAGCGCCACCAC
AGATGGTGAGCAAGGGCGAGGAGCTGTTCACCGGGGTGGTGCCCATCCTGGTCGAGCTGGACGGCGACGT
AAACGGCCACAAGTTCAGCGTGTCCGGCGAGGGCGAGGGCGATGCCACCTACGGCAAGCTGACCCTGAAG
TTCATCTGCACCACCGGCAAGCTGCCCGTGCCCTGGCCCACCCTCGTGACCACCCTGACCTACGGCGTGC
AGTGCTTCAGCCGCTACCCCGACCACATGAAGCAGCACGACTTCTTCAAGTCCGCCATGCCCGAAGGCTA
CGTCCAGGAGCGCACCATCTTCTTCAAGGACGACGGCAACTACAAGACCCGCGCCGAGGTGAAGTTCGAG
GGCGACACCCTGGTGAACCGCATCGAGCTGAAGGGCATCGACTTCAAGGAGGACGGCAACATCCTGGGGC
ACAAGCTGGAGTACAAC
